>Addgene plasmid #53199 | pBABEpuro-HA-MEK5 CBM-E | addgene partial sequence | sequence record 96139 | pBABE5 5'-CTTTATCCAGCCCTCAC-3'
ATGTACCCATACGATGTTCCAGATTACGCTCTGTGGCTAGCCCTTGGCCCCTTTCCTGCCATGGAGAACC
AGGTGCTGGTAATTCGCATCAAGATCCCAAATAGTGGCGCGGTGGACTGGACAGTGCACTCCGGGCCGCA
GTTACTCTTCAGGGATGTGCTGGATGTGATAGGCCAGGTTCTGCCTGAAGAAACAACTACAGCATTTGAA
TATGAAGATGAAGATGGTGATCGAATTACAGTGAGAAGTGATGAGGAAATGAAGGCAATGCTGTCATATT
ATTATTCCACAGTAATGGAACAGCAAGTAAATGGACAGTTAATAGAGCCTCTGCAGATATTTCCAAGAGC
CTGCAAGCCTCCTGGGGAACGGAACATACATGGCCTGAAGGTGAATACTCGGGCCGGACCCTCTCAACAC
AGCAGCCCAGCAGTCTCAGATTCACTTCCAAGCAATAGCTTAAAGAAGTCTTCTGCTGAACTGAAAAAAA
TACTAGCCAATGGCCAGATGAATGAACAAGACATACGATATCGGGACACTCTTGGTCATGGCAACGGAGG
CACAGTCTACAAAGCATATCATGTCCCGAGTGGGAAAATATTAGCTGTAAAGGTCATACTACTAGATATT
ACACTGGAACTTCAGAAGCAAATTATGTCTGAATTGGAAATTCTTTATAAGTGCGATTCATCATATATCA
TTGGATTTTATGGAGCATTTTTTGTAGAAAACAGGATTTCAATATGTACAGAATTCATGGATGGGGGATC
TTTGGATGTATATAGGAAAATGCCAGAACATGTCCTTGGAAGAATTGCAGTAGCAGTTGTTAAAGGCCTT
ACTTATTTGTGGAGTTTAAAGATTGCAGCTAGAGACGTGAAGCCCTCCC
