>Addgene plasmid #53199 | pBABEpuro-HA-MEK5 CBM-E | addgene partial sequence | sequence record 96141 | pbabe3 5'-ACCCTAACTGACACACATTCC-3'
CCGCCTCTCCTCCAGCGCCCGGCACACCCACATGGACACCACGGCGGCATTTCCATCATTGAACTGCACG
ATGAACGGGTGGCCCATCAATTCTTCAGGTGCTGGCCTTTCTTTTGGCTGTTTTCGCATACACTGAGTGA
TGAAATGTACAAATGGCTCCGAGAACTCTCCAACTGGAAGGACGGGCGAATCCTCATCAACAATGCACTG
CAGAAGCTGGAGAGGCATTAAAGATCCCTGGTTTTTCTGAATCTGAGGATATGGAAACCTCCCAAGAGCA
AGCTCCATAAAAGAGATTCCTAAGCTCCAGACATCAGAATGAATTCCATACGCCTCCCCTGAAATCCTTT
CAGGCGCCGCATAAGCATTTGTTCCAACATACGTCTTGGCTATAGAATTCACCAGCTGAGTGCTAACTCC
AAAATCACACAGCTTAACCTGTCCTCTTGTGTTTACTAGCATATTGGAGGGCTTCACGTCTCTAGCTGCA
ATCTTTAAACTCCACAAATAAGTAAGGCCTTTAACAACTGCTACTGCAATTCTTCCAAGGACATGTTCTG
GCATTTTCCTATATACATCCAAAGATCCCCCATCCATGAATTCTGTACATATTGAAATCCTGTTTTCTAC
AAAAAATGCTCCATAAAATCCAATGATATATGATGAATCGCACTTATAAAGAATTTCCAATTCAGACATA
ATTTGCTTCTGAAGTTCCAGTGTAATATCTAGTAGTATGACCTTTACAGCTAATATTTTCCCACTCGGGA
CATGATATGCTTTGTAGACTGTGCCTCCGTTGCCATGACCAAGAGTGTCCCGATATCGTATGTCTTGG
