[The description below was written by a language model from this plasmid's Addgene catalogue record.]
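Description:
pBABEpuro-HA-MEK5 CBM-E is a retroviral mammalian expression plasmid built on the pBABE puro backbone, a Moloney murine leukemia virus–derived vector family in which the retroviral long terminal repeats and packaging signal allow the transcript to be packaged into virus particles in a suitable packaging cell line and stably integrated into target cells. In bacteria it is maintained as a high-copy plasmid under ampicillin selection, and transduced mammalian cells are selected with puromycin. No feature table accompanies the record, so the promoters are not explicitly listed. In standard pBABE vectors the insert is transcribed from the 5′ LTR and the puromycin resistance gene from an internal SV40 promoter.

The insert is human MEK5 (MAP2K5, dual specificity mitogen-activated protein kinase kinase 5), about 1.3 kb, cloned between BamHI and SalI sites that both remain intact, and carrying an N-terminal HA epitope tag for detection or immunoprecipitation. The coding sequence bears four alanine substitutions: L280A, H281A, M323A and Q332A. The record does not define the "CBM-E" designation or state the functional effect of these changes, although the associated study concerns the requirement for copper in oncogenic BRAF signalling and tumorigenesis, which suggests the mutant was made in that context. Part of the plasmid was derived from an earlier retroviral MAP2K5 construct. The depositor notes that sequence discrepancies seen during quality control have no functional consequence. The construct is suited to generating stable, puromycin-selected cell populations that express the tagged mutant kinase, for instance for comparison with other MEK variants.
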