Addgene plasmid #53199: pBABEpuro-HA-MEK5 CBM-E
Purpose: Expresses HA tagged human MEK5 L280A/H281A/M323A/Q332A from puromycin resistance retroviral vector
Depositing lab: Christopher Counter. Depositing organization: Duke University. Publication: Copper is required for oncogenic BRAF signalling and tumorigenesis. Brady DC, Crowe MS, Turski ML, Hobbs GA, Yao X, Chaikuad A, Knapp S, Xiao K, Campbell SL, Thiele DJ, Counter CM. Nature. 2014 Apr 9. doi: 10.1038/nature13180. PubMed 24717435.
Backbone
  Vector backbone: pBABE puro
  Backbone size w/o insert (bp): 5169
  Vector type: Mammalian Expression, Retroviral
  Selectable markers: Puromycin
Growth in bacteria
  Bacterial resistance: Ampicillin, 100 μg/mL
  Growth temperature: 37°C
  Growth strain: XL10 Gold
  Copy number: High Copy
Gene/Insert
  Gene/Insert name: MEK5 (alt names: Dual specificity mitogen-activated protein kinase kinase 5; MAPK/ERK kinase 5; MAPKK5)
  Species: H. sapiens (human)
  Insert size (bp): 1346
  Mutation: L280A/H281A/M323A/Q332A
  GenBank ID: NM_145160.1
  Entrez Gene: MAP2K5 (a.k.a. HsT17454, MAPKK5, MEK5, PRKMK5)
  Tag / fusion protein: HA (N terminal on insert)
  Cloning method: Restriction Enzyme; 5′ cloning site BamHI (not destroyed); 3′ cloning site SalI (not destroyed)
  Sequencing primers: 5′ CTTTATCCAGCCCTCAC; 3′ ACCCTAACTGACACACATTCC
Resource information
  A portion of this plasmid was derived from a plasmid made by: Addgene Plasmid 20514: pWZL Neo Myr Flag MAP2K5
Terms and licenses: Academic/Nonprofit Terms; Industry Terms: Not Available to Industry
Depositor comments: The sequence discrepancies found during the QC process have no functional consequence.
How to cite: pBABEpuro-HA-MEK5 CBM-E was a gift from Christopher Counter (Addgene plasmid # 53199)
